>Addgene plasmid #177184 | pDAS12342_PEAR-GFP_2in1 | addgene full sequence | sequence record 348471 | Addgene NGS Result
CATTTCCCCGAAAAGTGCCACCTGACGTCCAGCAGAGATCCACTTTGGCGCCGAGGGCCTATTTCCCATG
ATTCCTTCATATTTGCATATACGATACAAGGCTGTTAGAGAGATAATTGGAATTAATTTGACTGTAAACA
CAAAGATATTAGTACAAAATACGTGACGTAGAAAGTAATAATTTCTTGGGTAGTTTGCAGTTTTAAAATT
ATGTTTTAAAATGGACTATCATATGCTTACCGTAACTTGAAAGTATTTCGATTTCTTGGCTTTATATATC
TTGTGGAAAGGACGAAACACCGAATGTCAAACCCGCAGTCTGTTTTAGAGCTAGAAATAGCAAGTTAAAA
TAAGGCTAGTCCGTTATCAACTTGAAAAAGTGGCACCGAGTCGGTGCGGCTACGTGCAGGTAAGTCCTAG
ACTGCGGGTTTTTTTTTCCGTTACATAACTTACGGTAAATGGCCCAATTCGAGTGGCTCCGGTGCCCGTC
AGTGGGCAGAGCGCACATCGCCCACAGTCCGTTACATAACTTACGGTAAATGGCCCGCCTGGCTGACCGC
CCAACGACCCCCGCCCATTGACGTCAATAATGACGTATGTTCCCATAGTAACGCCAATAGGGACTTTCCA
TTGACGTCAATGGGTGGAGTATTTACGGTAAACTGCCCACTTGGCAGTACATCAAGTGTATCATATGCCA
AGTACGCCCCCTATTGACGTCAATGACGGTAAATGGCCCGCCTGGCATTATGCCCAGTACATGACCTTAT
GGGACTTTCCTACTTGGCAGTACATCTACGTATTAGTCATCGCTATTACCATGGTGATGCGGTTTTGGCA
GTACATCAATGGGCGTGGATAGCGGTTTGACTCACGGGGATTTCCAAGTCTCCACCCCATTGACGTCAAT
GGGAGTTTGTTTTGGCACCAAAATCAACGGGACTTTCCAAAATGTCGTAACAACTCCGCCCCATTGACGC
AAATGGGCGGTAGGCGTGTACGGTGGGAGGTCTATATAAGCAGAGCTGGTTTAGTGAACCGTCAGATCCG
CTAGCGCTACCGGTCGCCACCATGGTGAGCAAGGGCGAGGAGCTGTTCACCGGGGTGGTGCCCATCCTGG
TCGAGCTGGACGGCGACGTAAACGGCCACAAGTTCAGCGTGTCCGGCGAGGGCGAGGGCGATGCCACCTA
CGGCAAGCTGACCCTGAAGTTCATCTGCACCACCGGCAAGCTGCCCGTGCCCTGGCCCACCCTCGTGACC
ACCCTGACCTACGGCGTGCAGTGCTTCAGCCGCTACCCCGACCACATGAAGCAGCACGACTTCTTCAAGT
CCGCCATGCCCGAAGGCTACGTGCAGACAAGTCCTAGACTGCGGGTTTGACATTCATTTTTTAGTTAAAA
TATGGGAAAGTTTAAAAGAAGGAATGATGAATAAACTATACAACCACTTTAAATATGTGTTGGTCCCCTT
TAAGTCAGCAAGCAGATATATCAGATATGGCAGCTAACTTAAGGAGTCCCCGTGGATACTGGATGAATAG
CCCCCAATTCCACCAATGCAAGAACCAACAGTCTATTTGGTCTTGATTAGGACAGTAAACTTCCTGCACA
CCATAGTCTGTGCACTAAACAGGAGTAAAACACCCTTAAGGCATCTCTTACATTGGCTGCATTAAAGTGT
GTCACTTAATGACATCCGTGATATCAGGGATAGTTTGACATTGGACATACAGTTCTCTCTCAGTGATTGT
CACCTGCTTATATAGTACGAGGACCCATATGTGGTCAATCACTTTCTTGTTGCCACTCCATGCCAGGGAA
GACATAGTTACAATGAGTTATAATTATAAAAGCTCAGCCTTGCATGAGGATATAAAATACATTTGCCATA
CCTCTACATATGCCTTAGTTGCTTTTAAGCTTTGTTTGGAATTGCAAAGGCCAACTTCCTAAACACAGTT
TCAAAGTATTCTTTTGTCACACCTTTCCACTGGATACTTGTATTGTCTGCAGGAAGAGGCCACCCTGCCT
ATGCTTCTCCTTAGGGCCTCGTTCTGCAGAGTCAGCATAAACTCCCAGTCTGCTCAACCAATTCTGTCTG
ATTAGGGCCATATCTCCTTACCATGAGTTGATTTTTGTTTCTTTTTTGAGCAGGAGCGCACCATCTTCTT
CAAGGACGACGGCAACTACAAGACCCGCGCCGAGGTGAAGTTCGAGGGCGACACCCTGGTGAACCGCATC
GAGCTGAAGGGCATCGACTTCAAGGAGGACGGCAACATCCTGGGGCACAAGCTGGAGTACAACTACAACA
GCCACAACGTCTATATCATGGCCGACAAGCAGAAGAACGGCATCAAGGTGAACTTCAAGATCCGCCACAA
CATCGAGGACGGCAGCGTGCAGCTCGCCGACCACTACCAGCAGAACACCCCCATCGGCGACGGCCCCGTG
CTGCTGCCCGACAACCACTACCTGAGCACCCAGTCCGCCCTGAGCAAAGACCCCAACGAGAAGCGCGATC
ACATGGTCCTGCTGGAGTTCGTGACCGCCGCCGGGATCACTCTCGGCATGGACGAGCTGTACAAGTCCGG
ACTCAGATCTCGAGCTCAAGCTTCGAATTCTGCAGTCGACGGTACCGCGGGCCCGGGATCCACCGGATCT
AGATAACTGATCATAATCAGCCATACCACATTTGTAGAGGTTTTACTTGCTTTAAAAAACCTCCCACACC
TCCCCCTGAACCTGAAACATAAAATGAATGCAATTGTTGTTGTTAACTTGTTTATTGCAGCTTATAATGG
TTACAAATAAAGCAATAGCATCACAAATTTCACAAATAAAGCATTTTTTTCACTGCATTCTAGTTGTGGT
TTGTCCAAACTCATCAATGTATCTTAGCTGAGCAAAAGGCCAGCAAAAGGCCAGGAACCGTAAAAAGGCC
GCGTTGCTGGCGTTTTTCCATAGGCTCCGCCCCCCTGACGAGCATCACAAAAATCGACGCTCAAGTCAGA
GGTGGCGAAACCCGACAGGACTATAAAGATACCAGGCGTTTCCCCCTGGAAGCTCCCTCGTGCGCTCTCC
TGTTCCGACCCTGCCGCTTACCGGATACCTGTCCGCCTTTCTCCCTTCGGGAAGCGTGGCGCTTTCTCAT
AGCTCACGCTGTAGGTATCTCAGTTCGGTGTAGGTCGTTCGCTCCAAGCTGGGCTGTGTGCACGAACCCC
CCGTTCAGCCCGACCGCTGCGCCTTATCCGGTAACTATCGTCTTGAGTCCAACCCGGTAAGACACGACTT
ATCGCCACTGGCAGCAGCCACTGGTAACAGGATTAGCAGAGCGAGGTATGTAGGCGGTGCTACAGAGTTC
TTGAAGTGGTGGCCTAACTACGGCTACACTAGAAGAACAGTATTTGGTATCTGCGCTCTGCTGAAGCCAG
TTACCTTCGGAAAAAGAGTTGGTAGCTCTTGATCCGGCAAACAAACCACCGCTGGTAGCGGTGGTTTTTT
TGTTTGCAAGCAGCAGATTACGCGCAGAAAAAAAGGATCTCAAGAAGATCCTTTGATCTTTTCTACGGGG
TCTGACGCTCAGTGGAACGAAAACTCACGTTAAGGGATTTTGGTCATGAGATTATCAAAAAGGATCTTCA
CCTAGATCCTTTTAAATTAAAAATGAAGTTTTAAATCAATCTAAAGTATATATGAGTAAACTTGGTCTGA
CAGTTACCAATGCTTAATCAGTGAGGCACCTATCTCAGCGATCTGTCTATTTCGTTCATCCATAGTTGCC
TGACTCCCCGTCGTGTAGATAACTACGATACGGGAGGGCTTACCATCTGGCCCCAGTGCTGCAATGATAC
CGCGAGACCCACGCTCACCGGCTCCAGATTTATCAGCAATAAACCAGCCAGCCGGAAGGGCCGAGCGCAG
AAGTGGTCCTGCAACTTTATCCGCCTCCATCCAGTCTATTAATTGTTGCCGGGAAGCTAGAGTAAGTAGT
TCGCCAGTTAATAGTTTGCGCAACGTTGTTGCCATTGCTACAGGCATCGTGGTGTCACGCTCGTCGTTTG
GTATGGCTTCATTCAGCTCCGGTTCCCAACGATCAAGGCGAGTTACATGATCCCCCATGTTGTGCAAAAA
AGCGGTTAGCTCCTTCGGTCCTCCGATCGTTGTCAGAAGTAAGTTGGCCGCAGTGTTATCACTCATGGTT
ATGGCAGCACTGCATAATTCTCTTACTGTCATGCCATCCGTAAGATGCTTTTCTGTGACTGGTGAGTACT
CAACCAAGTCATTCTGAGAATAGTGTATGCGGCGACCGAGTTGCTCTTGCCCGGCGTCAATACGGGATAA
TACCGCGCCACATAGCAGAACTTTAAAAGTGCTCATCATTGGAAAACGTTCTTCGGGGCGAAAACTCTCA
AGGATCTTACCGCTGTTGAGATCCAGTTCGATGTAACCCACTCGTGCACCCAACTGATCTTCAGCATCTT
TTACTTTCACCAGCGTTTCTGGGTGAGCAAAAACAGGAAGGCAAAATGCCGCAAAAAAGGGAATAAGGGC
GACACGGAAATGTTGAATACTCATACTCTTCCTTTTTCAATATTATTGAAGCATTTATCAGGGTTATTGT
CTCATGAGCGGATACATATTTGAATGTATTTAGAAAAATAAACAAATAGGGGTTCCGCGCA
Features (pLannotate 1.2.2; 14 found; start..end, strand, type, name):
     53..293     +  promoter       U6 promoter: RNA polymerase III promoter for human U6 snRNA
    322..397     +  misc_RNA       gRNA scaffold: guide RNA scaffold for the Streptococcus pyogenes CRISPR/Cas9 system
    439..465     +  enhancer       CMV enhancer (fragment): human cytomegalovirus immediate early enhancer; contains an 18-bp deletion relative to the standard CMV enhancer
    494..520     +  promoter       EF-1α core promoter (fragment): core promoter for human elongation factor EF-1α
    520..823     +  enhancer       CMV enhancer: human cytomegalovirus immediate early enhancer
    824..1027    +  promoter       CMV promoter: human cytomegalovirus (CMV) immediate early promoter
   1072..1356    +  CDS            EGFP (fragment): EGFP is a basic (constitutively fluorescent) green fluorescent protein published in 1996, derived from Aequorea victoria. It is reported to be a rapidly-maturing weak dimer with moderate acid sensitivity.
   2151..2586    +  CDS            EGFP (fragment): the original enhanced GFP (Yang et al., 1996) mammalian codon-optimized
   2586..2651    +  misc_feature   MCS: multiple cloning site
   2668..2752    +  CDS            large T antigen (fragment): large T antigen from SV40 (simian virus 40)
   2775..2896    +  polyA_signal   SV40 poly(A) signal: SV40 polyadenylation signal
   2955..3543    -  rep_origin     ori: high-copy-number ColE1/pMB1/pBR322/pUC origin of replication
   3714..4574    -  CDS            AmpR: β-lactamase; bla; confers resistance to ampicillin, carbenicillin, and related antibiotics
   4575..4679    -  promoter       AmpR promoter: bla
