[The description below was written by a language model from this plasmid's Addgene catalogue record and pLannotate feature annotations shown in this document.]
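Description:
pDAS12342_PEAR-GFP_2in1 is a 4.7 kb pUC19-based mammalian expression and CRISPR plasmid that combines a prime editing activity reporter with the pegRNA needed to switch it on. It is maintained in E. coli at high copy through the ColE1/pUC origin and selected with ampicillin through the β-lactamase gene and its native promoter. It carries no mammalian selection marker or viral element, which suggests delivery by transient transfection.

The reporter cassette is driven by the CMV enhancer and promoter and encodes EGFP split between amino acids 95 and 96 by an intron. This split appears in the feature table as two separate EGFP fragments with an unannotated gap of roughly 800 nt between them. The cassette ends with a short multiple cloning site and the SV40 polyadenylation signal. The small "large T antigen" hit next to that signal is probably just part of the SV40 terminator region. The intron's 5′ splice site has been deliberately disrupted, so the transcript cannot be spliced correctly and no functional EGFP is made.

Upstream, a human U6 promoter drives a pegRNA built on the S. pyogenes guide scaffold, and this pegRNA targets the plasmid itself. Given the PEAR reporter design, the intended edit is presumably repair of the splice site, which would restore splicing and green fluorescence, although the record does not spell this out. The prime editor is not encoded here and must be supplied separately. The very short extra CMV enhancer and EF-1α core promoter matches between the two cassettes look like junction remnants rather than functional elements. The plasmid is used to identify and enrich cells in which prime editing has succeeded.
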