Addgene plasmid #177184: pDAS12342_PEAR-GFP_2in1
Purpose: PEAR-GFP plasmid with a pegRNA that targets its own plasmid
Depositing lab: Ervin Welker. Depositing organization: HUN-REN Research Centre for Natural Sciences. Publication: PEAR, a flexible fluorescent reporter for the identification and enrichment of successfully prime edited cells. Simon DA, Talas A, Kulcsar PI, Biczok Z, Krausz SL, Varady G, Welker E. Elife. 2022 Feb 23;11. pii: 69504. doi: 10.7554/eLife.69504. PubMed 35196219.
Backbone
  Vector backbone: pUC19
  Vector type: Mammalian Expression, CRISPR
Growth in bacteria
  Bacterial resistance: Ampicillin, 100 μg/mL
  Growth temperature: 37°C
  Growth strain: DH5alpha
  Copy number: High Copy
Gene/Insert 1
  Gene/Insert name: EGFP split with an intron between amino acids 95-96
  Species: Synthetic
  Mutation: disrupted 5' splice site
  Promoter: CMV
  Cloning method: Unknown
  Sequencing primers: 5′ ATGGTGAGCAAGGGCGAGG
Gene/Insert 2
  Gene/Insert name: pegRNA targeting its own plasmid
  Species: Synthetic; S. pyogenes
  Promoter: U6
  Cloning method: Unknown
  Sequencing primers: 5′ GAGGGCCTATTTCCCATGATT
Terms and licenses: Academic/Nonprofit Terms; Industry Terms: Not Available to Industry
Depositor comments: Read the preprint at bioRxiv: https://www.biorxiv.org/content/10.1101/2021.04.26.441486v1.
How to cite: pDAS12342_PEAR-GFP_2in1 was a gift from Ervin Welker (Addgene plasmid # 177184 ; http://n2t.net/addgene:177184 ; RRID:Addgene_177184)
